>Addgene plasmid #231981 | pLenti-multi-CRISPR-sgRipk3_#1-puro | addgene full sequence | sequence record 460781 | Addgene NGS Result
CCCGCGACGACGTCCCCAGGGCCGTACGCACCCTCGCCGCCGCGTTCGCCGACTACCCCGCCACGCGCCA
CACCGTCGATCCGGACCGCCACATCGAGCGGGTCACCGAGCTGCAAGAACTCTTCCTCACGCGCGTCGGG
CTCGACATCGGCAAGGTGTGGGTCGCGGACGACGGCGCCGCGGTGGCGGTCTGGACCACGCCGGAGAGCG
TCGAAGCGGGGGCGGTGTTCGCCGAGATCGGCCCGCGCATGGCCGAGTTGAGCGGTTCCCGGCTGGCCGC
GCAGCAACAGATGGAAGGCCTCCTGGCGCCGCACCGGCCCAAGGAGCCCGCGTGGTTCCTGGCCACCGTC
GGAGTCTCGCCCGACCACCAGGGCAAGGGTCTGGGCAGCGCCGTCGTGCTCCCCGGAGTGGAGGCGGCCG
AGCGCGCCGGGGTGCCCGCCTTCCTGGAGACCTCCGCGCCCCGCAACCTCCCCTTCTACGAGCGGCTCGG
CTTCACCGTCACCGCCGACGTCGAGGTGCCCGAAGGACCGCGCACCTGGTGCATGACCCGCAAGCCCGGT
GCCTGAACGCGTTAAGTCGACAATCAACCTCTGGATTACAAAATTTGTGAAAGATTGACTGGTATTCTTA
ACTATGTTGCTCCTTTTACGCTATGTGGATACGCTGCTTTAATGCCTTTGTATCATGCTATTGCTTCCCG
TATGGCTTTCATTTTCTCCTCCTTGTATAAATCCTGGTTGCTGTCTCTTTATGAGGAGTTGTGGCCCGTT
GTCAGGCAACGTGGCGTGGTGTGCACTGTGTTTGCTGACGCAACCCCCACTGGTTGGGGCATTGCCACCA
CCTGTCAGCTCCTTTCCGGGACTTTCGCTTTCCCCCTCCCTATTGCCACGGCGGAACTCATCGCCGCCTG
CCTTGCCCGCTGCTGGACAGGGGCTCGGCTGTTGGGCACTGACAATTCCGTGGTGTTGTCGGGGAAATCA
TCGTCCTTTCCTTGGCTGCTCGCCTGTGTTGCCACCTGGATTCTGCGCGGGACGTCCTTCTGCTACGTCC
CTTCGGCCCTCAATCCAGCGGACCTTCCTTCCCGCGGCCTGCTGCCGGCTCTGCGGCCTCTTCCGCGTCT
TCGCCTTCGCCCTCAGACGAGTCGGATCTCCCTTTGGGCCGCCTCCCCGCGTCGACTTTAAGACCAATGA
CTTACAAGGCAGCTGTAGATCTTAGCCACTTTTTAAAAGAAAAGGGGGGACTGGAAGGGCTAATTCACTC
CCAACGAAGACAAGATCTGCTTTTTGCTTGTACTGGGTCTCTCTGGTTAGACCAGATCTGAGCCTGGGAG
CTCTCTGGCTAACTAGGGAACCCACTGCTTAAGCCTCAATAAAGCTTGCCTTGAGTGCTTCAAGTAGTGT
GTGCCCGTCTGTTGTGTGACTCTGGTAACTAGAGATCCCTCAGACCCTTTTAGTCAGTGTGGAAAATCTC
TAGCAGGGCCCGTTTAAACCCGCTGATCAGCCTCGACTGTGCCTTCTAGTTGCCAGCCATCTGTTGTTTG
CCCCTCCCCCGTGCCTTCCTTGACCCTGGAAGGTGCCACTCCCACTGTCCTTTCCTAATAAAATGAGGAA
ATTGCATCGCATTGTCTGAGTAGGTGTCATTCTATTCTGGGGGGTGGGGTGGGGCAGGACAGCAAGGGGG
AGGATTGGGAAGACAATAGCAGGCATGCTGGGGATGCGGTGGGCTCTATGGCTTCTGAGGCGGAAAGAAC
CAGCTGGGGCTCTAGGGGGTATCCCC
[124 nt withheld, positions 1777-1900]
C
[91 nt withheld, positions 1902-1992]
A
[49 nt withheld, positions 1994-2042]
CCTTTGACGTTGGAGTCCACGTTCTTT
[37 nt withheld, positions 2070-2106]
ACCCTATCTCGGTCTATTCTTTTGATTTATAAGGGATTTTGCCGATTTCGGCCTATTGGTTAAAAAATGA
GCTGATTTAACAAAAATTTAACGCGAATTAATTCTGTGGAATGTGTGTCAGTTAGGGTGTGGAAAGTCCC
CAGGCTCCCCAGCAGGCAGAAGTATGCAAAGCATGCATCTCAATTAGTCAGCAACCAGGTGTGGAAAGTC
CCCAGGCTCCCCAGCAGGCAGAAGTATGCAAAGCATGCATCTCAATTAGTCAGCAACCATAGTCCCGCCC
CTAACTCCGCCCATCCCGCCCCTAACTCCGCCCAGTTCCGCCCATTCTCCGCCCCATGGCTGACTAATTT
TTTTTATTTATGCAGAGGCCGAGGCCGCCTCTGCCTCTGAGCTATTCCAGAAGTAGTGAGGAGGCTTTTT
TGGAGGCCTAGGCTTTTGCAAAAAGCTCCCGGGAGCTTGTATATCCATTTTCGGATCTGATCAGCACGTG
TTGACAATTAATCATCGGCATAGTATATCGGCATAGTATAATACGACAAGGTGAGGAACTAAACCATGGC
CAAGTTGACCAGTGCCGTTCCGGTGCTCACCGCGCGCGACGTCGCCGGAGCGGTCGAGTTCTGGACCGAC
CGGCTCGGGTTCTCCCGGGACTTCGTGGAGGACGACTTCGCCGGTGTGGTCCGGGACGACGTGACCCTGT
TCATCAGCGCGGTCCAGGACCAGGTGGTGCCGGACAACACCCTGGCCTGGGTGTGGGTGCGCGGCCTGGA
CGAGCTGTACGCCGAGTGGTCGGAGGTCGTGTCCACGAACTTCCGGGACGCCTCCGGGCCGGCCATGACC
GAGATCGGCGAGCAGCCGTGGGGGCGGGAGTTCGCCCTGCGCGACCCGGCCGGCAACTGCGTGCACTTCG
TGGCCGAGGAGCAGGACTGACACGTGCTACGAGATTTCGATTCCACCGCCGCCTTCTATGAAAGGTTGGG
CTTCGGAATCGTTTTCCGGGACGCCGGCTGGATGATCCTCCAGCGCGGGGATCTCATGCTGGAGTTCTTC
GCCCACCCCAACTTGTTTATTGCAGCTTATAATGGTTACAAATAAAGCAATAGCATCACAAATTTCACAA
ATAAAGCATTTTTTTCACTGCATTCTAGTTGTGGTTTGTCCAAACTCATCAATGTATCTTATCATGTCTG
TATACCGTCGACCTCTAGCTAGAGCTTGGCGTAATCATGGTCATAGCTGTTTCCTGTGTGAAATTGTTAT
CCGCTCACAATTCCACACAACATACGAGCCGGAAGCATAAAGTGTAAAGCCTGGGGTGCCTAATGAGTGA
GCTAACTCACATTAATTGCGTTGCGCTCACTGCCCGCTTTCCAGTCGGGAAACCTGTCGTGCCAGCTGCA
TTAATGAATCGGCCAACGCGCGGGGAGAGGCGGTTTGCGTATTGGGCGCTCTTCCGCTTCCTCGCTCACT
GACTCGCTGCGCTCGGTCGTTCGGCTGCGGCGAGCGGTATCAGCTCACTCAAAGGCGGTAATACGGTTAT
CCACAGAATCAGGGGATAACGCAGGAAAGAACATGTGAGCAAAAGGCCAGCAAAAGGCCAGGAACCGTAA
AAAGGCCGCGTTGCTGGCGTTTTTCCATAGGCTCCGCCCCCCTGACGAGCATCACAAAAATCGACGCTCA
AGTCAGAGGTGGCGAAACCCGACAGGACTATAAAGATACCAGGCGTTTCCCCCTGGAAGCTCCCTCGTGC
GCTCTCCTGTTCCGACCCTGCCGCTTACCGGATACCTGTCCGCCTTTCTCCCTTCGGGAAGCGTGGCGCT
TTCTCATAGCTCACGCTGTAGGTATCTCAGTTCGGTGTAGGTCGTTCGCTCCAAGCTGGGCTGTGTGCAC
GAACCCCCCGTTCAGCCCGACCGCTGCGCCTTATCCGGTAACTATCGTCTTGAGTCCAACCCGGTAAGAC
ACGACTTATCGCCACTGGCAGCAGCCACTGGTAACAGGATTAGCAGAGCGAGGTATGTAGGCGGTGCTAC
AGAGTTCTTGAAGTGGTGGCCTAACTACGGCTACACTAGAAGAACAGTATTTGGTATCTGCGCTCTGCTG
AAGCCAGTTACCTTCGGAAAAAGAGTTGGTAGCTCTTGATCCGGCAAACAAACCACCGCTGGTAGCGGTG
GTTTTTTTGTTTGCAAGCAGCAGATTACGCGCAGAAAAAAAGGATCTCAAGAAGATCCTTTGATCTTTTC
TACGGGGTCTGACGCTCAGTGGAACGAAAACTCACGTTAAGGGATTTTGGTCATGAGATTATCAAAAAGG
ATCTTCACCTAGATCCTTTTAAATTAAAAATGAAGTTTTAAATCAATCTAAAGTATATATGAGTAAACTT
GGTCTGACAGTTACCAATGCTTAATCAGTGAGGCACCTATCTCAGCGATCTGTCTATTTCGTTCATCCAT
AGTTGCCTGACTCCCCGTCGTGTAGATAACTACGATACGGGAGGGCTTACCATCTGGCCCCAGTGCTGCA
ATGATACCGCGAGACCCACGCTCACCGGCTCCAGATTTATCAGCAATAAACCAGCCAGCCGGAAGGGCCG
AGCGCAGAAGTGGTCCTGCAACTTTATCCGCCTCCATCCAGTCTATTAATTGTTGCCGGGAAGCTAGAGT
AAGTAGTTCGCCAGTTAATAGTTTGCGCAACGTTGTTGCCATTGCTACAGGCATCGTGGTGTCACGCTCG
TCGTTTGGTATGGCTTCATTCAGCTCCGGTTCCCAACGATCAAGGCGAGTTACATGATCCCCCATGTTGT
GCAAAAAAGCGGTTAGCTCCTTCGGTCCTCCGATCGTTGTCAGAAGTAAGTTGGCCGCAGTGTTATCACT
CATGGTTATGGCAGCACTGCATAATTCTCTTACTGTCATGCCATCCGTAAGATGCTTTTCTGTGACTGGT
GAGTACTCAACCAAGTCATTCTGAGAATAGTGTATGCGGCGACCGAGTTGCTCTTGCCCGGCGTCAATAC
GGGATAATACCGCGCCACATAGCAGAACTTTAAAAGTGCTCATCATTGGAAAACGTTCTTCGGGGCGAAA
ACTCTCAAGGATCTTACCGCTGTTGAGATCCAGTTCGATGTAACCCACTCGTGCACCCAACTGATCTTCA
GCATCTTTTACTTTCACCAGCGTTTCTGGGTGAGCAAAAACAGGAAGGCAAAATGCCGCAAAAAAGGGAA
TAAGGGCGACACGGAAATGTTGAATACTCATACTCTTCCTTTTTCAATATTATTGAAGCATTTATCAGGG
TTATTGTCTCATGAGCGGATACATATTTGAATGTATTTAGAAAAATAAACAAATAGGGGTTCCGCGCACA
TTTCCCCGAAAAGTGCCACCTGACGTCGACGGATCGGGAGATCTCCCGATCCCCTATGGTGCACTCTCAG
TACAATCTGCTCTGATGCCGCATAGTTAAGCCAGTATCTGCTCCCTGCTTGTGTGTTGGAGGTCGCTGAG
TAGTGCGCGAGCAAAATTTAAGCTACAACAAGGCAAGGCTTGACCGACAATTGCATGAAGAATCTGCTTA
GGGTTAGGCGTTTTGCGCTGCTTCGCGATGTACGGGCCAGATATACGCGTTGACATTGATTATTGACTAG
TTATTAATAGTAATCAATTACGGGGTCATTAGTTCATAGCCCATATATGGAGTTCCGCGTTACATAACTT
ACGGTAAATGGCCCGCCTGGCTGACCGCCCAACGACCCCCGCCCATTGACGTCAATAATGACGTATGTTC
CCATAGTAACGCCAATAGGGACTTTCCATTGACGTCAATGGGTGGAGTATTTACGGTAAACTGCCCACTT
GGCAGTACATCAAGTGTATCATATGCCAAGTACGCCCCCTATTGACGTCAATGACGGTAAATGGCCCGCC
TGGCATTATGCCCAGTACATGACCTTATGGGACTTTCCTACTTGGCAGTACATCTACGTATTAGTCATCG
CTATTACCATGGTGATGCGGTTTTGGCAGTACATCAATGGGCGTGGATAGCGGTTTGACTCACGGGGATT
TCCAAGTCTCCACCCCATTGACGTCAATGGGAGTTTGTTTTGGCACCAAAATCAACGGGACTTTCCAAAA
TGTCGTAACAACTCCGCCCCATTGACGCAAATGGGCGGTAGGCGTGTACGGTGGGAGGTCTATATAAGCA
GCGCGTTTTGCCTGTACTGGGTCTCTCTGGTTAGACCAGATCTGAGCCTGGGAGCTCTCTGGCTAACTAG
GGAACCCACTGCTTAAGCCTCAATAAAGCTTGCCTTGAGTGCTTCAAGTAGTGTGTGCCCGTCTGTTGTG
TGACTCTGGTAACTAGAGATCCCTCAGACCCTTTTAGTCAGTGTGGAAAATCTCTAGCAGTGGCGCCCGA
ACAGGGACTTGAAAGCGAAAGGGAAACCAGAGGAGCTCTCTCGACGCAGGACTCGGCTTGCTGAAGCGCG
CACGGCAAGAGGCGAGGGGCGGCGACTGGTGAGTACGCCAAAAATTTTGACTAGCGGAGGCTAGAAGGAG
AGAGATGGGTGCGAGAGCGTCAGTATTAAGCGGGGGAGAATTAGATCGCGATGGGAAAAAATTCGGTTAA
GGCCAGGGGGAAAGAAAAAATATAAATTAAAACATATAGTATGGGCAAGCAGGGAGCTAGAACGATTCGC
AGTTAATCCTGGCCTGTTAGAAACATCAGAAGGCTGTAGACAAATACTGGGACAGCTACAACCATCCCTT
CAGACAGGATCAGAAGAACTTAGATCATTATATAATACAGTAGCAACCCTCTATTGTGTGCATCAAAGGA
TAGAGATAAAAGACACCAAGGAAGCTTTAGACAAGATAGAGGAAGAGCAAAACAAAAGTAAGACCACCGC
ACAGCAAGCGGCCGCTGATCTTCAGACCTGGAGGAGGAGATATGAGGGACAATTGGAGAAGTGAATTATA
TAAATATAAAGTAGTAAAAATTGAACCATTAGGAGTAGCACCCACCAAGGCAAAGAGAAGAGTGGTGCAG
AGAGAAAAAAGAGCAGTGGGAATAGGAGCTTTGTTCCTTGGGTTCTTGGGAGCAGCAGGAAGCACTATGG
GCGCAGCGTCAATGACGCTGACGGTACAGGCCAGACAATTATTGTCTGGTATAGTGCAGCAGCAGAACAA
TTTGCTGAGGGCTATTGAGGCGCAACAGCATCTGTTGCAACTCACAGTCTGGGGCATCAAGCAGCTCCAG
GCAAGAATCCTGGCTGTGGAAAGATACCTAAAGGATCAACAGCTCCTGGGGATTTGGGGTTGCTCTGGAA
AACTCATTTGCACCACTGCTGTGCCTTGGAATGCTAGTTGGAGTAATAAATCTCTGGAACAGATTTGGAA
TCACACGACCTGGATGGAGTGGGACAGAGAAATTAACAATTACACAAGCTTAATACACTCCTTAATTGAA
GAATCGCAAAACCAGCAAGAAAAGAATGAACAAGAATTATTGGAATTAGATAAATGGGCAAGTTTGTGGA
ATTGGTTTAACATAACAAATTGGCTGTGGTATATAAAATTATTCATAATGATAGTAGGAGGCTTGGTAGG
TTTAAGAATAGTTTTTGCTGTACTTTCTATAGTGAATAGAGTTAGGCAGGGATATTCACCATTATCGTTT
CAGACCCACCTCCCAACCCCGAGGGGACCCGACAGGCCCGAAGGAATAGAAGAAGAAGGTGGAGAGAGAG
ACAGAGACAGATCCATTCGATTAGTGAACGGATCGGCACTGCGTGCGCCAATTCTGCAGACAAATGGCAG
TATTCATCCACAATTTTAAAAGAAAAGGGGGGATTGGGGGGTACAGTGCAGGGGAAAGAATAGTAGACAT
AATAGCAACAGACATACAAACTAAAGAATTACAAAAACAAATTACAAAAATTCAAAATTTTCGGGTTTAT
TACAGGGACAGCAGAGATCCAGTTTGGTTAATTAAGGTACCGAGGGCCTATTTCCCATGATTCCTTCATA
TTTGCATATACGATACAAGGCTGTTAGAGAGATAATTAGAATTAATTTGACTGTAAACACAAAGATATTA
GTACAAAATACGTGACGTAGAAAGTAATAATTTCTTGGGTAGTTTGCAGTTTTAAAATTATGTTTTAAAA
TGGACTATCATATGCTTACCGTAACTTGAAAGTATTTCGATTTCTTGGCTTTATATATCTTGTGGAAAGG
ACGAAACACCGGAACGTTCTGCTCCTGCTGGTTTTAGAGCTAGAAATAGCAAGTTAAAATAAGGCTAGTC
CGTTATCAACTTGAAAAAGTGGCACCGAGTCGGTGCTTTTTTGAATTCGCTAGCTAGGTCTTGAAAGGAG
TGGGAATTGGCTCCGGTGCCCGTCAGTGGGCAGAGCGCACATCGCCCACAGTCCCCGAGAAGTTGGGGGG
AGGGGTCGGCAATTGATCCGGTGCCTAGAGAAGGTGGCGCGGGGTAAACTGGGAAAGTGATGTCGTGTAC
TGGCTCCGCCTTTTTCCCGAGGGTGGGGGAGAACCGTATATAAGTGCAGTAGTCGCCGTGAACGTTCTTT
TTCGCAACGGGTTTGCCGCCAGAACACAGGACCGGTTCTAGAGCGCTGCCACCATGGACAAGAAGTACAG
CATCGGCCTGGACATCGGCACCAACTCTGTGGGCTGGGCCGTGATCACCGACGAGTACAAGGTGCCCAGC
AAGAAATTCAAGGTGCTGGGCAACACCGACCGGCACAGCATCAAGAAGAACCTGATCGGAGCCCTGCTGT
TCGACAGCGGCGAAACAGCCGAGGCCACCCGGCTGAAGAGAACCGCCAGAAGAAGATACACCAGACGGAA
GAACCGGATCTGCTATCTGCAAGAGATCTTCAGCAACGAGATGGCCAAGGTGGACGACAGCTTCTTCCAC
AGACTGGAAGAGTCCTTCCTGGTGGAAGAGGATAAGAAGCACGAGCGGCACCCCATCTTCGGCAACATCG
TGGACGAGGTGGCCTACCACGAGAAGTACCCCACCATCTACCACCTGAGAAAGAAACTGGTGGACAGCAC
CGACAAGGCCGACCTGCGGCTGATCTATCTGGCCCTGGCCCACATGATCAAGTTCCGGGGCCACTTCCTG
ATCGAGGGCGACCTGAACCCCGACAACAGCGACGTGGACAAGCTGTTCATCCAGCTGGTGCAGACCTACA
ACCAGCTGTTCGAGGAAAACCCCATCAACGCCAGCGGCGTGGACGCCAAGGCCATCCTGTCTGCCAGACT
GAGCAAGAGCAGACGGCTGGAAAATCTGATCGCCCAGCTGCCCGGCGAGAAGAAGAATGGCCTGTTCGGA
AACCTGATTGCCCTGAGCCTGGGCCTGACCCCCAACTTCAAGAGCAACTTCGACCTGGCCGAGGATGCCA
AACTGCAGCTGAGCAAGGACACCTACGACGACGACCTGGACAACCTGCTGGCCCAGATCGGCGACCAGTA
CGCCGACCTGTTTCTGGCCGCCAAGAACCTGTCCGACGCCATCCTGCTGAGCGACATCCTGAGAGTGAAC
ACCGAGATCACCAAGGCCCCCCTGAGCGCCTCTATGATCAAGAGATACGACGAGCACCACCAGGACCTGA
CCCTGCTGAAAGCTCTCGTGCGGCAGCAGCTGCCTGAGAAGTACAAAGAGATTTTCTTCGACCAGAGCAA
GAACGGCTACGCCGGCTACATTGACGGCGGAGCCAGCCAGGAAGAGTTCTACAAGTTCATCAAGCCCATC
CTGGAAAAGATGGACGGCACCGAGGAACTGCTCGTGAAGCTGAACAGAGAGGACCTGCTGCGGAAGCAGC
GGACCTTCGACAACGGCAGCATCCCCCACCAGATCCACCTGGGAGAGCTGCACGCCATTCTGCGGCGGCA
GGAAGATTTTTACCCATTCCTGAAGGACAACCGGGAAAAGATCGAGAAGATCCTGACCTTCCGCATCCCC
TACTACGTGGGCCCTCTGGCCAGGGGAAACAGCAGATTCGCCTGGATGACCAGAAAGAGCGAGGAAACCA
TCACCCCCTGGAACTTCGAGGAAGTGGTGGACAAGGGCGCTTCCGCCCAGAGCTTCATCGAGCGGATGAC
CAACTTCGATAAGAACCTGCCCAACGAGAAGGTGCTGCCCAAGCACAGCCTGCTGTACGAGTACTTCACC
GTGTATAACGAGCTGACCAAAGTGAAATACGTGACCGAGGGAATGAGAAAGCCCGCCTTCCTGAGCGGCG
AGCAGAAAAAGGCCATCGTGGACCTGCTGTTCAAGACCAACCGGAAAGTGACCGTGAAGCAGCTGAAAGA
GGACTACTTCAAGAAAATCGAGTGCTTCGACTCCGTGGAAATCTCCGGCGTGGAAGATCGGTTCAACGCC
TCCCTGGGCACATACCACGATCTGCTGAAAATTATCAAGGACAAGGACTTCCTGGACAATGAGGAAAACG
AGGACATTCTGGAAGATATCGTGCTGACCCTGACACTGTTTGAGGACAGAGAGATGATCGAGGAACGGCT
GAAAACCTATGCCCACCTGTTCGACGACAAAGTGATGAAGCAGCTGAAGCGGCGGAGATACACCGGCTGG
GGCAGGCTGAGCCGGAAGCTGATCAACGGCATCCGGGACAAGCAGTCCGGCAAGACAATCCTGGATTTCC
TGAAGTCCGACGGCTTCGCCAACAGAAACTTCATGCAGCTGATCCACGACGACAGCCTGACCTTTAAAGA
GGACATCCAGAAAGCCCAGGTGTCCGGCCAGGGCGATAGCCTGCACGAGCACATTGCCAATCTGGCCGGC
AGCCCCGCCATTAAGAAGGGCATCCTGCAGACAGTGAAGGTGGTGGACGAGCTCGTGAAAGTGATGGGCC
GGCACAAGCCCGAGAACATCGTGATCGAAATGGCCAGAGAGAACCAGACCACCCAGAAGGGACAGAAGAA
CAGCCGCGAGAGAATGAAGCGGATCGAAGAGGGCATCAAAGAGCTGGGCAGCCAGATCCTGAAAGAACAC
CCCGTGGAAAACACCCAGCTGCAGAACGAGAAGCTGTACCTGTACTACCTGCAGAATGGGCGGGATATGT
ACGTGGACCAGGAACTGGACATCAACCGGCTGTCCGACTACGATGTGGACCATATCGTGCCTCAGAGCTT
TCTGAAGGACGACTCCATCGACAACAAGGTGCTGACCAGAAGCGACAAGAACCGGGGCAAGAGCGACAAC
GTGCCCTCCGAAGAGGTCGTGAAGAAGATGAAGAACTACTGGCGGCAGCTGCTGAACGCCAAGCTGATTA
CCCAGAGAAAGTTCGACAATCTGACCAAGGCCGAGAGAGGCGGCCTGAGCGAACTGGATAAGGCCGGCTT
CATCAAGAGACAGCTGGTGGAAACCCGGCAGATCACAAAGCACGTGGCACAGATCCTGGACTCCCGGATG
AACACTAAGTACGACGAGAATGACAAGCTGATCCGGGAAGTGAAAGTGATCACCCTGAAGTCCAAGCTGG
TGTCCGATTTCCGGAAGGATTTCCAGTTTTACAAAGTGCGCGAGATCAACAACTACCACCACGCCCACGA
CGCCTACCTGAACGCCGTCGTGGGAACCGCCCTGATCAAAAAGTACCCTAAGCTGGAAAGCGAGTTCGTG
TACGGCGACTACAAGGTGTACGACGTGCGGAAGATGATCGCCAAGAGCGAGCAGGAAATCGGCAAGGCTA
CCGCCAAGTACTTCTTCTACAGCAACATCATGAACTTTTTCAAGACCGAGATTACCCTGGCCAACGGCGA
GATCCGGAAGCGGCCTCTGATCGAGACAAACGGCGAAACCGGGGAGATCGTGTGGGATAAGGGCCGGGAT
TTTGCCACCGTGCGGAAAGTGCTGAGCATGCCCCAAGTGAATATCGTGAAAAAGACCGAGGTGCAGACAG
GCGGCTTCAGCAAAGAGTCTATCCTGCCCAAGAGGAACAGCGATAAGCTGATCGCCAGAAAGAAGGACTG
GGACCCTAAGAAGTACGGCGGCTTCGACAGCCCCACCGTGGCCTATTCTGTGCTGGTGGTGGCCAAAGTG
GAAAAGGGCAAGTCCAAGAAACTGAAGAGTGTGAAAGAGCTGCTGGGGATCACCATCATGGAAAGAAGCA
GCTTCGAGAAGAATCCCATCGACTTTCTGGAAGCCAAGGGCTACAAAGAAGTGAAAAAGGACCTGATCAT
CAAGCTGCCTAAGTACTCCCTGTTCGAGCTGGAAAACGGCCGGAAGAGAATGCTGGCCTCTGCCGGCGAA
CTGCAGAAGGGAAACGAACTGGCCCTGCCCTCCAAATATGTGAACTTCCTGTACCTGGCCAGCCACTATG
AGAAGCTGAAGGGCTCCCCCGAGGATAATGAGCAGAAACAGCTGTTTGTGGAACAGCACAAGCACTACCT
GGACGAGATCATCGAGCAGATCAGCGAGTTCTCCAAGAGAGTGATCCTGGCCGACGCTAATCTGGACAAA
GTGCTGTCCGCCTACAACAAGCACCGGGATAAGCCCATCAGAGAGCAGGCCGAGAATATCATCCACCTGT
TTACCCTGACCAATCTGGGAGCCCCTGCCGCCTTCAAGTACTTTGACACCACCATCGACCGGAAGAGGTA
CACCAGCACCAAAGAGGTGCTGGACGCCACCCTGATCCACCAGAGCATCACCGGCCTGTACGAGACACGG
ATCGACCTGTCTCAGCTGGGAGGCGACAAGCGACCTGCCGCCACAAAGAAGGCTGGACAGGCTAAGAAGA
AGAAAGATTACAAAGACGATGACGATAAGGGATCCGGCGCAACAAACTTCTCTCTGCTGAAACAAGCCGG
AGATGTCGAAGAGAATCCTGGACCGACCGAGTACAAGCCCACGGTGCGCCTCGCCA
Features (pLannotate 1.2.2; 33 found; start..end, strand, type, name):
    582..1170    +  misc_feature   WPRE: woodchuck hepatitis virus posttranscriptional regulatory element
   1221..1240    +  misc_feature   cPPT/CTS (fragment): central polypurine tract and central termination sequence of HIV-1
   1242..1475    +  LTR            3' LTR (ΔU3): self-inactivating 3' long terminal repeat (LTR) from HIV-1
   1507..1731    +  polyA_signal   bGH poly(A) signal: bovine growth hormone polyadenylation signal
   1735..1756    +  promoter       SV40 promoter (fragment): SV40 enhancer and early promoter
   1777..2205    +  rep_origin     f1 ori (sequence partly withheld): f1 bacteriophage origin of replication; arrow indicates direction of (+) strand synthesis
   2219..2548    +  promoter       SV40 promoter: SV40 enhancer and early promoter
   2596..2643    +  promoter       EM7 promoter: synthetic bacterial promoter&nbsp
   2662..3036    +  CDS            BleoR: antibiotic-binding protein; Sh ble from Streptoalloteichus hindustanus; confers resistance to bleomycin, phleomycin, and Zeocin™
   3046..3171    +  CDS            ble (fragment): BLE_KLEPN - Experimental evidence at protein level: Swiss-Prot protein existence level 1. Binding protein with a strong affinity to the bleomycin family of antibiotics. Binds to CL990; an antimitotic-antibiotic compound. From Klebsiella pneumoniae.
   3166..3287    +  polyA_signal   SV40 poly(A) signal: SV40 polyadenylation signal
   3358..3380    -  protein_bind   lac operator (fragment): The lac repressor binds to the lac operator to inhibit transcription in E. coli. This inhibition can be relieved by adding lactose or isopropyl-β-D-thiogalactopyranoside (IPTG). lac repressor encoded by lacI
   3384..3414    -  promoter       lac promoter: promoter for the E. coli lac operon
   3429..3450    -  protein_bind   CAP binding site: CAP binding activates transcription in the presence of cAMP. E. coli catabolite activator protein
   3463..3555    -  CDS            lacI (fragment): lac repressor; lacI; The lac repressor binds to the lac operator to inhibit transcription in E. coli. This inhibition can be relieved by adding lactose or isopropyl-β-D-thiogalactopyranoside (IPTG).
   3738..4326    -  rep_origin     ori: high-copy-number ColE1/pMB1/pBR322/pUC origin of replication
   4497..5357    -  CDS            AmpR: β-lactamase; bla; confers resistance to ampicillin, carbenicillin, and related antibiotics
   5358..5462    -  promoter       AmpR promoter: bla
   5521..5573    -  misc_feature   bom (fragment): basis of mobility region from pBR322
   5728..6107    +  enhancer       CMV enhancer: human cytomegalovirus immediate early enhancer
   6108..6307    +  promoter       CMV promoter: human cytomegalovirus (CMV) immediate early promoter
   6325..6505    +  LTR            5' LTR (truncated): truncated 5' long terminal repeat (LTR) from HIV-1
   6552..6677    +  misc_feature   HIV-1 Ψ: packaging signal of human immunodeficiency virus type 1
   6661..7024    +  CDS            HIV-1 gag (fragment): gag protein from human immunodeficiency virus 1; gag
   7170..7403    +  misc_feature   RRE: The Rev response element (RRE) of HIV-1 allows for Rev-dependent mRNA export from the nucleus to the cytoplasm.
   7780..7880    +  CDS            Rev (fragment): human immunodeficiency virus 1 (HIV-1) Rev protein; rev; enhances nuclear export of unspliced and incompletely spliced viral mRNAs
   7930..8047    +  misc_feature   cPPT/CTS: central polypurine tract and central termination sequence of HIV-1
   8098..8338    +  promoter       U6 promoter: RNA polymerase III promoter for human U6 snRNA
   8367..8442    +  misc_RNA       gRNA scaffold: guide RNA scaffold for the Streptococcus pyogenes CRISPR/Cas9 system
   8460..8478    +  CDS            small t antigen (fragment): SV40 (simian virus 40) small t antigen
   8504..8715    +  promoter       EF-1α core promoter: core promoter for human elongation factor EF-1α
   8740..12843   +  CDS            Cas9: Cas9 (Csn1) endonuclease from the Streptococcus pyogenes Type II CRISPR/Cas system generates RNA-guided double strand breaks in DNA
  12981..566     +  CDS            PuroR (fragment) (across the origin): puromycin N-acetyltransferase; pac from Streptomyces; confers resistance to puromycin
