[The description below was written by a language model from this plasmid's Addgene catalogue record and pLannotate feature annotations shown in this document.]
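Description:
pLenti-multi-CRISPR-sgRipk3_#1-puro is an all-in-one lentiviral CRISPR plasmid built on the pLenti-multiCRISPR-Puro backbone and intended to knock out mouse Ripk3 (also known as Rip3). In bacteria it is maintained as a high-copy plasmid through a ColE1/pUC-type origin and selected with ampicillin via the β-lactamase gene. The backbone outside the viral region also carries an f1 origin and an SV40/EM7-driven BleoR (Zeocin resistance) cassette with an SV40 polyadenylation signal.

The transfer cassette has the layout of a self-inactivating HIV-1 vector. A CMV enhancer/promoter drives a truncated 5' LTR, followed by the Ψ packaging signal with a gag fragment, the Rev response element for Rev-dependent export of the genomic RNA, and a cPPT/CTS. It ends in a WPRE and a ΔU3 3' LTR, with a bGH polyadenylation signal downstream. Between these elements, a human U6 RNA polymerase III promoter expresses a single guide RNA, made of the Ripk3-targeting spacer joined to the Streptococcus pyogenes gRNA scaffold. An EF-1α core promoter then drives S. pyogenes Cas9, with a puromycin N-acetyltransferase coding sequence immediately downstream. The feature table does not annotate the element linking Cas9 to PuroR, so how the two are co-expressed is not stated. Despite the "multi-CRISPR" backbone name, only one U6–guide unit is annotated here.

Packaged into lentiviral particles with helper functions supplied in trans, the construct delivers guide, nuclease and puromycin selection in a single integration event. The associated work concerns necrotic-like cell death and anti-tumor immunity, consistent with disrupting Ripk3 in mouse cells. The "#1" in the name suggests it is one of several Ripk3 guides.
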