Addgene plasmid #231981: pLenti-multi-CRISPR-sgRipk3_#1-puro
Purpose: Knockout mouse Ripk3
Depositing lab: Brian Ruffell. Depositing organization: H. Lee Moffitt Cancer Center and Research Institute. Publication: Interleukin-1alpha release during necrotic-like cell death generates myeloid-driven immunosuppression that restricts anti-tumor immunity. Hanggi K, Li J, Gangadharan A, Liu X, Celias DP, Osunmakinde O, Keske A, Davis J, Ahmad F, Giron A, Anadon CM, Gardner A, DeNardo DG, Shaw TI, Beg AA, Yu X, Ruffell B. Cancer Cell. 2024 Nov 13:S1535-6108(24)00402-1. doi: 10.1016/j.ccell.2024.10.014. PubMed 39577420.
Backbone
  Vector backbone: pLenti-multiCRISPR-Puro
  Vector type: Lentiviral, CRISPR
Growth in bacteria
  Bacterial resistance: Ampicillin, 100 μg/mL
  Growth temperature: 37°C
  Growth strain: NEB Stable
  Copy number: High Copy
Gene/Insert
  Gene/Insert name: sgRNA with Cas9 with puromycin resistance
  gRNA/shRNA sequence: GGAACGTTCTGCTCCTGCTG
  Species: M. musculus (mouse)
  Entrez Gene: Ripk3 (a.k.a. 2610528K09Rik, Rip3)
  Cloning method: Ligation Independent Cloning
  Sequencing primers: 5′ Unknown
Terms and licenses: Academic/Nonprofit Terms; Industry Terms: Not Available to Industry
How to cite: pLenti-multi-CRISPR-sgRipk3_#1-puro was a gift from Brian Ruffell (Addgene plasmid # 231981 ; http://n2t.net/addgene:231981 ; RRID:Addgene_231981)
