>Addgene plasmid #231981 | pLenti-multi-CRISPR-sgRipk3_#1-puro | depositor partial sequence | sequence record 455897 | Partial sequence
GAGGGCCTATTTCCCATGATTCCTTCATATTTGCATATACGATACAAGGCTGTTAGAGAGATAATTAGAA
TTAATTTGACTGTAAACACAAAGATATTAGTACAAAATACGTGACGTAGAAAGTAATAATTTCTTGGGTA
GTTTGCAGTTTTAAAATTATGTTTTAAAATGGACTATCATATGCTTACCGTAACTTGAAAGTATTTCGAT
TTCTTGGCTTTATATATCTTGTGGAAAGGACGAAACACCGGAACGTTCTGCTCCTGCTGGTTTTAGAGCT
AGAAATAGCAAGTTAAAATAAGGCTAGTCCGTTATCAACTTGAAAAAGTGGCACCGAGTCGGTGCTTTTT
TGAATTCGCTAGCTAGGTCTTGAAAGGAGTGGGAATTGGCTCCGGTGCCCGTCAGTGGGCAGAGCGCACA
TCGCCCACAGTCCCCGAGAAGTTGGGGGGAGGGGTCGGCAATTGATCCGGTGCCTAGAGAAGGTGGCGCG
GGGTAAACTGGGAAAGTGATGTCGTGTACTGGCTCCGCCTTTTTCCCGAGGGTGGGGGAGAACCGTATAT
AAGTGCAGTAGTCGCCGTGAACGTTCTTTTTCGCAACGGGTTTGCCGCCAGAACACAGGACCGGTTCTAG
AGCGCTGCCACC
